Addgene plasmid #61375: pME-QF
Purpose: Middle Gateway Entry Vector Containing QF
Depositing lab: Marnie Halpern. Depositing organization: Carnegie Institution for Science. Publication: Adoption of the Q transcriptional regulatory system for zebrafish transgenesis. Subedi A, Macurak M, Gee ST, Monge E, Goll MG, Potter CJ, Parsons MJ, Halpern ME. Methods. 2014 Apr 1;66(3):433-40. doi: 10.1016/j.ymeth.2013.06.012. Epub 2013 Jun 20. PubMed 23792917.
Backbone
  Vector backbone: pDONR221
  Backbone manufacturer: Life Technologies
  Backbone size w/o insert (bp): 2564
  Total vector size (bp): 5724
Growth in bacteria
  Bacterial resistance: Kanamycin, 50 μg/mL
  Growth temperature: 37°C
  Growth strain: DH10B
  Copy number: Unknown
Gene/Insert
  Gene/Insert name: QF (alt name: Quinate activator)
  Species: Neurospora
  Insert size (bp): 3160
  Cloning method: Gateway Cloning
  Sequencing primers: 5′ m13 17mer
Terms and licenses: Academic/Nonprofit Terms; Industry Terms: Not Available to Industry
How to cite: pME-QF was a gift from Marnie Halpern (Addgene plasmid # 61375 ; http://n2t.net/addgene:61375 ; RRID:Addgene_61375)
