[The description below was written by a language model from this plasmid's Addgene catalogue record, the feature table of its GenBank file and pLannotate feature annotations shown in this document.]
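Description:
pME-QF is a Gateway middle entry clone built on the pDONR221 backbone, carrying the QF transcriptional activator of the Neurospora Q system for assembly into expression constructs by LR recombination. It is a bacterial propagation plasmid of about 5.7 kb, maintained through a high-copy ColE1/pUC-type origin and selected with kanamycin via an aminoglycoside phosphotransferase gene. Backbone elements typical of pDONR vectors are also annotated: rrnB T1 and T2 terminators upstream of the cassette, which insulate it from read-through transcription, a T7 promoter flanking the attL2 side, and short lacI and lacZα remnants that have no evident functional role.

The payload lies between attL1 and attL2. It consists of the qa-1f coding sequence from Neurospora crassa, which encodes the quinate-pathway activator that binds a 16 bp recognition motif upstream of qa genes (the basis of QUAS-type reporter sites), followed by an SV40 late-region cassette containing the small t intron and the SV40 polyadenylation signal. The small t, large T and NLS annotations downstream of the QF reading frame are fragments of that SV40 3′ segment rather than tags fused to QF. No eukaryotic promoter is present in the entry clone, as expected: in multisite Gateway assembly a promoter is supplied by a separate 5′ entry vector, allowing QF to be placed under tissue-specific control in a destination vector. The associated publication describes adapting the Q binary expression system for zebrafish transgenesis, so this plasmid serves as the modular driver component. The separately held GenBank record covers only an 889 bp stretch spanning attL2, the poly(A) signal and the intron, in the opposite orientation, and is consistent with the full-length annotation.
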