Features (pLannotate 1.2.2; 16 found; start..end, strand, type, name):
    121..213     +  CDS            lacI (fragment): lac repressor; lacI; The lac repressor binds to the lac operator to inhibit transcription in E. coli. This inhibition can be relieved by adding lactose or isopropyl-β-D-thiogalactopyranoside (IPTG).
    268..295     -  terminator     rrnB T2 terminator: transcription terminator T2 from the E. coli rrnB gene
    427..470     +  terminator     rrnB T1 terminator: Escherichia coli rrnB; transcription terminator T1 from the E. coli rrnB gene
    517..553     -  CDS            lacZα (fragment): LacZα fragment of β-galactosidase; lacZ fragment
    569..668     +  protein_bind   attL1: mutant version of attL; recombination site for the Gateway® LR reaction LR Clonase™
    676..3123    +  CDS            qa-1f: QA1F_NEUCR - Protein predicted: Swiss-Prot protein existence level 4. Transcription activation of genes for enzymes and proteins of quinate metabolism by binding to a 16 base-pair sequence (consensus 5'- GGRTAARYRYTTAYCC-3') in front of each Qa genes. From Neurospora crassa (strain ATCC 24698 / 74-OR23-1A / CBS 708.71 / DSM 1257 / FGSC 987).
   3138..3212    +  CDS            small t antigen (fragment): SV40 (simian virus 40) small t antigen
   3214..3279    +  intron         small t intron: SV40 (simian virus 40) small t antigen intron
   3409..3429    +  CDS            SV40 NLS: nuclear localization signal of SV40 (simian virus 40) large T antigen
   3436..3570    +  CDS            LT_POVHA (fragment): Protein inferred from homology: Swiss-Prot protein existence level 3. Isoform large T antigen is a key early protein essential for both driving viral replication and inducing cellular transformation. Plays a role in viral genome replication by driving entry of quiescent cells into the cell cycle and by autoregulating the synthesis of viral early mRNA. Displays highly oncogenic activities by corrupting the host cellular checkpoint mechanisms that guard cell division and the transcription, replication, and repair of DNA. Participates in the modulation of cellular gene expression preceeding viral
   3595..3678    +  CDS            large T antigen (fragment): large T antigen from SV40 (simian virus 40)
   3701..3835    +  polyA_signal   SV40 poly(A) signal: SV40 polyadenylation signal
   3848..3947    -  protein_bind   attL2: mutant version of attL; recombination site for the Gateway® LR reaction LR Clonase™
   3965..3983    -  promoter       T7 promoter: promoter for bacteriophage T7 RNA polymerase
   4117..4926    +  CDS            KanR: aminoglycoside phosphotransferase; aph(3')-Ia; confers resistance to kanamycin in bacteria or G418 (Geneticin®) in eukaryotes
   5073..5661    +  rep_origin     ori: high-copy-number ColE1/pMB1/pBR322/pUC origin of replication
>Addgene plasmid #61375 | pME-QF | depositor full sequence | sequence record 99768 | pME-QF sequence 5723 bps
CTTTCCTGCGTTATCCCCTGATTCTGTGGATAACCGTATTACCGCCTTTGAGTGAGCTGATACCGCTCGC
CGCAGCCGAACGACCGAGCGCAGCGAGTCAGTGAGCGAGGAAGCGGAAGAGCGCCCAATACGCAAACCGC
CTCTCCCCGCGCGTTGGCCGATTCATTAATGCAGCTGGCACGACAGGTTTCCCGACTGGAAAGCGGGCAG
TGAGCGCAACGCAATTAATACGCGTACCGCTAGCCAGGAAGAGTTTGTAGAAACGCAAAAAGGCCATCCG
TCAGGATGGCCTTCTGCTTAGTTTGATGCCTGGCAGTTTATGGCGGGCGTCCTGCCCGCCACCCTCCGGG
CCGTTGCTTCACAACGTTCAAATCCGCTCCCGGCGGATTTGTCCTACTCAGGAGAGCGTTCACCGACAAA
CAACAGATAAAACGAAAGGCCCAGTCTTCCGACTGAGCCTTTCGTTTTATTTGATGCCTGGCAGTTCCCT
ACTCTCGCGTTAACGCTAGCATGGATGTTTTCCCAGTCACGACGTTGTAAAACGACGGCCAGTCTTAAGC
TCGGGCCCCAAATAATGATTTTATTTTGACTGATAGTGACCTGTTCGTTGCAACAAATTGATGAGCAATG
CTTTTTTATAATGCCAACTTTGTACAAAAAAGCAGGCTTTCCAACATGCCGCCTAAACGCAAGACACTCA
ATGCCGCTGCCGAAGCCAATGCCCACGCTGATGGCCATGCTGATGGCAATGCTGATGGTCATGTCGCTAA
CACTGCAGCAAGCAGCAACAACGCCCGTTTTGCGGACTTGACCAACATTGACACACCCGGCCTCGGCCCT
ACCACGACGACGTTACTTGTCGAGCCCGCTCGTTCGAAACGCCAGAGAGTCTCGAGGGCCTGTGATCAGT
GTCGAGCTGCACGTGAAAAGTGTGATGGAATCCAGCCGGCTTGCTTCCCCTGTGTGTCGCAGGGCCGGTC
GTGTACCTACCAGGCCAGTCCCAAGAAGCGAGGAGTCCAGACGGGCTACATCCGCACTCTCGAACTGGCT
CTGGCTTGGATGTTCGAGAACGTTGCCCGCAGCGAGGACGCCCTCCACAATCTTTTGGTCCGTGATGCTG
GCCAGGGCAGCGCTCTCCTGGTCGGCAAAGACTCGCCTGCTGCAGAACGCCTGCATGCAAGATGGGCGAC
GAGTCGAGTCAACAAAAGCATCACCCGTCTTCTCTCAGGTCAGGCCGCACAAGATCCATCTGAAGACGGC
CAATCCCCGTCCGAAGACATAAATGTCCAAGATGCCGGGGCAAAGACATCCGACTTCCCTCATGCGCCTC
ACTTGACTTTCTCGGCGCCTAAGTCTAGTACAGCTGAGACACGCACTCTACCAGGCCCGGTCCGACCACC
TATTTCGGCAAACACCCTGGAAAACAACCTTCAGCCAGATGGTACCGGGATAGGGAAGCTACCACCCAAT
CATTGGCGCCTGCTGGATATCTACTTTTCCTACACGCATTCTTGGCTCCCTATCCTCGAGAAGAAAGACA
TGTACCAAGCATTGTACCAGTACTCTGAACAAGGCTCGTTGCTTCCCTCTGCGAATGTCGAGTCTGGCGT
TCATGCCGAGCTCTGGAGCGCGCTCGCCCTGGCGTCCTTCCAGGCTGCTGCTACTGCTGCATCGAGTGCT
ACGGGTCCAGCTTCAGCTGCTCATGGCCATGACAATGCCATCAATCCTTCACCTGCAGACATATCTGACA
CAGCCCGAAAGCTCATACCTTTGGAAAGCGGGCCGTTCCAGGTTCAGCACTGCAGAGCGTTGCTGCTTCT
TTGTCTCGTAAGCCTTGGGCGGGATGATTGGGAGTCTGCTTGGTTGCTGGTTGGCTTTGCGGTCCGCGTC
CTACTTGTTGTTCGCACCCAGTTGCCTCCTGATGATGACCGGCCACGACCAAGAATGCGTGCGCTGCTCG
TCGCGTGCTTCATCGTGGATACCATTGTGTCTATGAGACACAACGTGCCGGCCCATCTCAAGCCAGACGA
CATTGCGGATCTGCCGTTACCTGAAGACGGTCAAGATCAATGGGAGCCGTGGACACCATGTGAGGGCTTA
GGCGGTGAACACACCATGCTGCAAATGTTGAGGAACCCGGCATACCCTTTAAGCACATTCAACCACCTAT
ATGGCGTGACCAAGCTGGTTGCTTTGGAGCTTCTGCCAAGAATACGAACATCTTCACAGAACGCTCCCTT
GGAGTTCAGGTCGCGGTTGCAGCAGGTAATCGGCCACAATTCTCCCTTCAGCGTCTTTGTCCTTTCCCAG
GATACAGCATCGGCTTTTGTGCCTACTGCATACCTTACCCGTACCGTTTATTTATGGGCAGCTGCCTTTT
CTGAGCCTCTCAACGAACACTACTCGCATCTTCTGATCGAAACTCTTGATCAGTATCAGAAGCGGTTTGG
TACATATGCAATCCCACCTCTGATCCCTTCTCTTCTAGACTCCCTTCTTGCTTTAAAGAAACAATCACAT
TCTTCAGAGCGGCATCGAAGGCACTTGGAAGAGCTTTTCCCCGCCTACTCCTCCATTTGGCCTCGGGGAG
GCCGACACAGCAATACTGGCCTCCAACCCATACGACAACTTGAGCTTCCGCCGACTGCGACTGCCACTGC
AAGTATCATGCCCCATGTCATGGAACAGCCCCTGTCAACGTCAATAAATCCGGTCAATGATCGGTTTAAT
GGAATACCGAATCCTACCCCCTACAATAGCGATGCGGCCCTAGACGCAATTACTCAAACCAATGACTACG
GATCAGTCAATACCCATGGCATTCTCAGTACATATCCACCACCTGCCACCCACTTGAACGAGGCCTCGGT
GGCCCTTGCGCCTGGAGGTGCTCCTCCCAGACCACCCCCGCCATACGTTGATAGTACAACGAACCATCCT
CCTTACCATAGTAACCTCGTCCCCATGGCCAATTTCGGATATTCGACTGTAGACTATGATGCGATGGTGG
ATGATCTGGCATCGATCGAGTACACGGATGCGGTTGACGTTGATCCGCAGTTCATGACGAACCTCGGGTT
TGTCCCAGGGTGTAATTTTAGCGATATCAACACGTATGAGCAATAGGACGTCTAGAGGATCTTTGTGAAG
GAACCTTACTTCTGTGGTGTGACATAATTGGACAAACTACCTACAGAGATTTAAAGCTCTAAGGTAAATA
TAAAATTTTTAAGTGTATAATGTGTTAAACTACTGATTCTAATTGTTTGTGTATTTTAGATTCCAACCTA
TGGAACTGATGAATGGGAGCAGTGGTGGAATGCCTTTAATGAGGAAAACCTGTTTTGCTCAGAAGAAATG
CCATCTAGTGATGATGAGGCTACTGCTGACTCTCAACATTCTACTCCTCCAAAAAAGAAGAGAAAGGTAG
AAGACCCCAAGGACTTTCCTTCAGAATTGCTAAGTTTTTTGAGTCATGCTGTGTTTAGTAATAGAACTCT
TGCTTGCTTTGCTATTTACACCACAAAGGAAAAAGCTGCACTGCTATACAAGAAAATTATGGAAAAATAT
TTGATGTATAGTGCCTTGACTAGAGATCATAATCAGCCATACCACATTTGTAGAGGTTTTACTTGCTTTA
AAAAACCTCCCACACCTCCCCCTGAACCTGAAACATAAAATGAATGCAATTGTTGTTGTTAACTTGTTTA
TTGCAGCTTATAATGGTTACAAATAAAGCAATAGCATCACAAATTTCACAAATAAAGCATTTTTTTCACT
GCATTCTAGTTGTGGTTTGTCCAAACTCATCAATGTATCTTATCATGTCTGGATCGGATCTGCGGCCACC
CAGCTTTCTTGTACAAAGTTGGCATTATAAGAAAGCATTGCTTATCAATTTGTTGCAACGAACAGGTCAC
TATCAGTCAAAATAAAATCATTATTTGCCATCCAGCTGATATCCCCTATAGTGAGTCGTATTACATGGTC
ATAGCTGTTTCCTGGCAGCTCTGGCCCGTGTCTCAAAATCTCTGATGTTACATTGCACAAGATAAAAATA
TATCATCATGAACAATAAAACTGTCTGCTTACATAAACAGTAATACAAGGGGTGTTATGAGCCATATTCA
ACGGGAAACGTCGAGGCCGCGATTAAATTCCAACATGGATGCTGATTTATATGGGTATAAATGGGCTCGC
GATAATGTCGGGCAATCAGGTGCGACAATCTATCGCTTGTATGGGAAGCCCGATGCGCCAGAGTTGTTTC
TGAAACATGGCAAAGGTAGCGTTGCCAATGATGTTACAGATGAGATGGTCAGACTAAACTGGCTGACGGA
ATTTATGCCTCTTCCGACCATCAAGCATTTTATCCGTACTCCTGATGATGCATGGTTACTCACCACTGCG
ATCCCCGGAAAAACAGCATTCCAGGTATTAGAAGAATATCCTGATTCAGGTGAAAATATTGTTGATGCGC
TGGCAGTGTTCCTGCGCCGGTTGCATTCGATTCCTGTTTGTAATTGTCCTTTTAACAGCGATCGCGTATT
TCGTCTCGCTCAGGCGCAATCACGAATGAATAACGGTTTGGTTGATGCGAGTGATTTTGATGACGAGCGT
AATGGCTGGCCTGTTGAACAAGTCTGGAAAGAAATGCATAAACTTTTGCCATTCTCACCGGATTCAGTCG
TCACTCATGGTGATTTCTCACTTGATAACCTTATTTTTGACGAGGGGAAATTAATAGGTTGTATTGATGT
TGGACGAGTCGGAATCGCAGACCGATACCAGGATCTTGCCATCCTATGGAACTGCCTCGGTGAGTTTTCT
CCTTCATTACAGAAACGGCTTTTTCAAAAATATGGTATTGATAATCCTGATATGAATAAATTGCAGTTTC
ATTTGATGCTCGATGAGTTTTTCTAATCAGAATTGGTTAATTGGTTGTAACACTGGCAGAGCATTACGCT
GACTTGACGGGACGGCGCAAGCTCATGACCAAAATCCCTTAACGTGAGTTACGCGTCGTTCCACTGAGCG
TCAGACCCCGTAGAAAAGATCAAAGGATCTTCTTGAGATCCTTTTTTTCTGCGCGTAATCTGCTGCTTGC
AAACAAAAAAACCACCGCTACCAGCGGTGGTTTGTTTGCCGGATCAAGAGCTACCAACTCTTTTTCCGAA
GGTAACTGGCTTCAGCAGAGCGCAGATACCAAATACTGTTCTTCTAGTGTAGCCGTAGTTAGGCCACCAC
TTCAAGAACTCTGTAGCACCGCCTACATACCTCGCTCTGCTAATCCTGTTACCAGTGGCTGCTGCCAGTG
GCGATAAGTCGTGTCTTACCGGGTTGGACTCAAGACGATAGTTACCGGATAAGGCGCAGCGGTCGGGCTG
AACGGGGGGTTCGTGCACACAGCCCAGCTTGGAGCGAACGACCTACACCGAACTGAGATACCTACAGCGT
GAGCTATGAGAAAGCGCCACGCTTCCCGAAGGGAGAAAGGCGGACAGGTATCCGGTAAGCGGCAGGGTCG
GAACAGGAGAGCGCACGAGGGAGCTTCCAGGGGGAAACGCCTGGTATCTTTATAGTCCTGTCGGGTTTCG
CCACCTCTGACTTGAGCGTCGATTTTTGTGATGCTCGTCAGGGGGGCGGAGCCTATGGAAAAACGCCAGC
AACGCGGCCTTTTTACGGTTCCTGGCCTTTTGCTGGCCTTTTGCTCACATGTT
