LOCUS       Exported 889 bp ds-DNA linear SYN 08-JUN-2021
DEFINITION  Middle Gateway Entry Vector Containing QF.
ACCESSION   .
VERSION     .
KEYWORDS    pME-QF
SOURCE      synthetic DNA construct
  ORGANISM  synthetic DNA construct
REFERENCE   1 (bases 1 to 889)
  AUTHORS   Subedi A, Macurak M, Gee ST, Monge E, Goll MG, Potter CJ, Parsons
            MJ, Halpern ME
  TITLE     Adoption of the Q transcriptional regulatory system for zebrafish
            transgenesis.
  JOURNAL   Methods. 2014 Apr 1;66(3):433-40. doi: 10.1016/j.ymeth.2013.06.012.
            Epub 2013 Jun 20.
  PUBMED    23792917
REFERENCE   2 (bases 1 to 889)
  AUTHORS   .
  TITLE     Direct Submission
  JOURNAL   Exported Jun 8, 2021 from SnapGene Server 1.1.58
            http://www.snapgene.com
FEATURES             Location/Qualifiers
     source          1..889
                     /organism="synthetic DNA construct"
                     /mol_type="other DNA"
     protein_bind    2..101
                     /gene="mutant version of attL"
                     /label=attL2
                     /bound_moiety="LR Clonase(TM)"
                     /note="recombination site for the Gateway(R) LR reaction"
     polyA_signal    114..248
                     /label=SV40 poly(A) signal
                     /note="SV40 polyadenylation signal"
     primer_bind     complement(138..157)
                     /label=EBV-rev
                     /note="SV40 polyA terminator, reverse primer"
     primer_bind     192..211
                     /label=SV40pA-R
                     /note="SV40 polyA, reverse primer"
     CDS             complement(520..540)
                     /codon_start=1
                     /product="nuclear localization signal of SV40 (simian virus
                     40) large T antigen"
                     /label=SV40 NLS
                     /translation="PKKKRKV"
     intron          670..735
                     /label=small t intron
                     /note="SV40 (simian virus 40) small t antigen intron"
ORIGIN
        1 ggcaataatg attttatttt gactgatagt gacctgttcg ttgcaacaaa ttgataagca
       61 atgctttctt ataatgccaa ctttgtacaa gaaagctggg tggccgcaga tccgatccag
      121 acatgataag atacattgat gagtttggac aaaccacaac tagaatgcag tgaaaaaaat
      181 gctttatttg tgaaatttgt gatgctattg ctttatttgt aaccattata agctgcaata
      241 aacaagttaa caacaacaat tgcattcatt ttatgtttca ggttcagggg gaggtgtggg
      301 aggtttttta aagcaagtaa aacctctaca aatgtggtat ggctgattat gatctctagt
      361 caaggcacta tacatcaaat atttttccat aattttcttg tatagcagtg cagctttttc
      421 ctttgtggtg taaatagcaa agcaagcaag agttctatta ctaaacacag catgactcaa
      481 aaaacttagc aattctgaag gaaagtcctt ggggtcttct acctttctct tcttttttgg
      541 aggagtagaa tgttgagagt cagcagtagc ctcatcatca ctagatggca tttcttctga
      601 gcaaaacagg ttttcctcat taaaggcatt ccaccactgc tcccattcat cagttccata
      661 ggttggaatc taaaatacac aaacaattag aatcagtagt ttaacacatt atacacttaa
      721 aaattttata tttaccttag agctttaaat ctctgtaggt agtttgtcca attatgtcac
      781 accacagaag taaggttcct tcacaaagat cctctagacg tcctattgct catacgtgtt
      841 gatatcgcta aaattacacc ctgggacaaa cccgaggttc gtcatgaac
//
