>Addgene plasmid #61375 | pME-QF | addgene partial sequence | sequence record 102010 | M13pUC-Fwd 5'-CCCAGTCACGACGTTGTAAAACG-3'
TTTATTTTGACTGATAGTGACCTGTTCGTTGCAACAAATTGATGAGCAATGCTTTTTTATAATGCCAACT
TTGTACAAAAAAGCAGGCTTTCCAACATGCCGCCTAAACGCAAGACACTCAATGCCGCTGCCGAAGCCAA
TGCCCACGCTGATGGCCATGCTGATGGCAATGCTGATGGTCATGTCGCTAACACTGCAGCAAGCAGCAAC
AACGCCCGTTTTGCGGACTTGACCAACATTGACACACCCGGCCTCGGCCCTACCACGACGACGTTACTTG
TCGAGCCCGCTCGTTCGAAACGCCAGAGAGTCTCGAGGGCCTGTGATCAGTGTCGAGCTGCACGTGAAAA
GTGTGATGGAATCCAGCCGGCTTGCTTCCCCTGTGTGTCGCAGGGCCGGTCGTGTACCTACCAGGCCAGT
CCCAAGAAGCGAGGAGTCCAGACGGGCTACATCCGCACTCTCGAACTGGCTCTGGCTTGGATGTTCGAGA
ACGTTGCCCGCAGCGAGGACGCCCTCCACAATCTTTTGGTCCGTGATGCTGGCCAGGGCAGCGCTCTCCT
GGTCGGCAAAGACTCGCCTGCTGCAGAACGCCTGCATGCAAGATGGGCGACGAGTCGAGTCAACAAAAGC
ATCACCCGTCTTCTCTCAGGTCAGGCCGCACAAGATCCATCTGAAGACGGCCAATCCCCGTCCGAAGACA
TAAATGTCCAAGATGCCGGGGCAAAGACATCCGACTTCCCTCATGCGCCTCACTTGACTTTCTCGGCGCC
TAAGTCTAGTACAGCTGAGACACGCACTCTACCAGGCCCGGTCCGACCACCTATT
